Addgene plasmid #14773: pSuper mouse DGCR8-2
Depositing lab: Tyler Jacks. Depositing organization: Massachusetts Institute of Technology. Publication: Impaired microRNA processing enhances cellular transformation and tumorigenesis. Kumar MS, Lu J, Mercer KL, Golub TR, Jacks T. Nat Genet. 2007 May;39(5):673-7. doi: 10.1038/ng2003. PubMed 17401365.
Backbone
  Vector backbone: pSUPER.retro.puro
  Backbone manufacturer: OligoEngine
  Backbone size w/o insert (bp): 6350
  Vector type: Mammalian Expression, Retroviral, RNAi
  Selectable markers: Puromycin
Growth in bacteria
  Bacterial resistance: Ampicillin, 100 μg/mL
  Growth temperature: 37°C
  Growth strain: DH5alpha
  Copy number: High Copy
Gene/Insert
  Gene/Insert name: DGCR8 shRNA (alt name: DGCR8)
  Species: M. musculus (mouse)
  Entrez Gene: Dgcr8 (a.k.a. D16H22S1742E, D16H22S788E, D16Wis2, Gy1, N41, Vo59c07, mir-1306)
  Cloning method: Restriction Enzyme
  Sequencing primers: 5′ pLXSN5'
Terms and licenses: Academic/Nonprofit Terms; Industry Terms: Not Available to Industry
Depositor comments: shRNA sequence: GATCCCCCTC TCAATGTGAC TGGATATTCA AGAGATATCC AGTCACATTG AGAGTTTTTG GAAC
How to cite: pSuper mouse DGCR8-2 was a gift from Tyler Jacks (Addgene plasmid # 14773 ; http://n2t.net/addgene:14773 ; RRID:Addgene_14773)
