[The description below was written by a language model from this plasmid's Addgene catalogue record.]
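Description:
pSuper mouse DGCR8-2 is a retroviral RNA interference plasmid built on the commercial pSUPER.retro.puro backbone (about 6.35 kb without insert), carrying a short hairpin RNA directed against mouse Dgcr8. It is propagated in E. coli as a high-copy plasmid under ampicillin selection. In mammalian cells, puromycin resistance allows selection of cells that have been transfected or transduced. As a retroviral vector, it is meant to be introduced into a packaging cell line to make virus that integrates the hairpin cassette into target cells, giving sustained knockdown rather than transient silencing.

The insert is a short oligonucleotide duplex cloned by restriction enzyme sites. It encodes a sense target sequence, a loop, the antisense complement and a run of thymidines that acts as a polymerase III terminator. The record does not name the promoter driving the hairpin; pSUPER-family vectors generally use the polymerase III H1 promoter for this purpose. The transcript folds into a stem-loop that the cell's RNAi machinery processes into an siRNA against Dgcr8 mRNA. The "-2" in the name suggests it is one of several hairpins made against this gene, although the record does not say so explicitly.

DGCR8 is the partner of Drosha in the Microprocessor complex, which cleaves primary microRNA transcripts, so depleting it broadly reduces mature microRNA production. The associated publication examined how impaired microRNA processing promotes cellular transformation and tumorigenesis, and this construct fits that use as a tool for stable Dgcr8 knockdown in mouse cells. No feature table was supplied, so element positions and the exact cloning sites cannot be given.
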