>Addgene plasmid #14773 | pSuper mouse DGCR8-2 | addgene partial sequence | sequence record 21336 | 14773 with pLXSN5'
GCCCTCACTCCTTCTCTAGGCGCCGGAATTGAAGATCCCCCGGGCTGCAGGAATTCGAACGCTGACGTCA
TCAACCCGCTCCAAGGAATCGCGGGCCCAGTGTCACTAGGCGGGAACACCCAGCGCGCGTGCGCCCTGGC
AGGAAGATGGCTGTGAGGGACAGGGGAGTGGCGCCCTGCAATATTTGCATGTCGCTATGTGTTCTGGGAA
ATCACCATAAACGTGAAATGTCTTTGGATTTGGGAATCTTATAAGTTCTGTATGAGACCACAGATCCCTC
TCAATGTGACTGGATATTCAAGAGATATCCAGTCACATTGAGAGTTTTTGGAACTCGAGGTTAACGAATT
CTACCGGGTAGGGGAGGCGCTTTTCCCAAGGCAGTCTGGAGCATGCGCTTTAGCAGCCCCGCTGGGCACT
TGGCGCTACACAAGTGGCCTCTGGCCTCGCACACATTCCACATCCACCGGTAGGCGCCAACCGGCTCCGT
TCTTTGGTGGCCCCTTCGCGCCACCTTCTACTCCTCCCCTAGTCAGGAAGTTCCCCCCCGCCCCGCAGCT
CGCGTCGTGCAGGACGTGACAAATGGAAGTAGCACGTCTCACTAGTCTCGTGCAGATGGACAGCACCGCT
GAGCAATGGAAGCGGGTAGGCCTTTGGGGCAGCGGCCAATAGCAGCTTTGCTCCTTCGCTTTCTGGGCTC
AGAGGCTGGGAAGGGGTGGGTCCGGGGGCGGGCTCAGGGGCGGGCTCAGGGGCGGGGCGGGCGCCCGAAG
GTCCTCCGGAGGCCCGGCATTCTGCACGCTTCAAAAGCGCACGTCTGCCGCGCTGTTCTCCTCTTCCTCA
TCTCCGGGCCTTTCGACCTGCAGCCCAAGCTTACCATGACCGAGTACAAGCCCACGGTGCGCCTCGCCAC
CCGCGACGACGTCCCCAGGGCCGTACGCACCCTCGCCGCCG
